Addgene plasmid #14038: pCMV5 DPC4-HA
Depositing lab: Joan Massague. Publication: Partnership between DPC4 and SMAD proteins in TGF-beta signalling pathways. Lagna G, Hata A, Hemmati-Brivanlou A, Massague J. Nature. 1996 Oct 31. 383(6603):832-6. 10.1038/383832a0 PubMed 8893010.
Backbone
  Vector backbone: pCMV5
  Backbone size w/o insert (bp): 4700
  Vector type: Mammalian Expression
Growth in bacteria
  Bacterial resistance: Ampicillin, 100 μg/mL
  Growth temperature: 37°C
  Growth strain: DH5alpha
  Copy number: High Copy
Gene/Insert
  Gene/Insert name: DPC4
  Species: H. sapiens (human)
  Insert size (bp): 1700
  Entrez Gene: SMAD4 (a.k.a. DPC4, JIP, MADH4, MYHRS)
  Tag / fusion protein: HA (C terminal on insert)
  Cloning method: Restriction Enzyme; 5′ cloning site HindIII (not destroyed); 3′ cloning site BamHI (not destroyed)
  Sequencing primers: 5′ CMV Forward
Terms and licenses: Academic/Nonprofit Terms; Industry Terms: Not Available to Industry
Depositor comments: Full-length DPC4 with HA tag. See author's map for more information.
How to cite: pCMV5 DPC4-HA was a gift from Joan Massague (Addgene plasmid # 14038 ; http://n2t.net/addgene:14038 ; RRID:Addgene_14038)
