[The description below was written by a language model from this plasmid's Addgene catalogue record.]
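Description:
pCMV5 DPC4-HA is a mammalian expression plasmid built on the pCMV5 backbone (about 4.7 kb without insert), carrying full-length human DPC4, the gene now known as SMAD4. The roughly 1.7 kb insert was placed between HindIII and BamHI sites by restriction cloning, and both sites remain intact, so the coding region can be excised or transferred. The protein is fused at its C terminus to an HA epitope tag, which allows detection and immunoprecipitation with anti-HA antibodies independently of endogenous SMAD4. The plasmid is maintained in E. coli as a high-copy vector under ampicillin selection. The record does not list a promoter explicitly, but the backbone name and the use of a CMV forward sequencing primer point to transcription from the cytomegalovirus immediate-early promoter, which gives strong constitutive expression in transfected mammalian cells. No mammalian selection marker is recorded, and no feature table accompanies the entry, so other backbone elements such as the polyadenylation signal and origins cannot be confirmed here; the depositor refers users to the author's map for detail.

SMAD4 is the common partner SMAD that associates with receptor-activated SMADs and participates in transcriptional responses to TGF-beta family ligands. The construct comes from work examining the partnership between DPC4 and other SMAD proteins in TGF-beta signalling. It suits transient overexpression experiments such as co-immunoprecipitation of tagged SMAD complexes, reconstitution of signalling in SMAD4-deficient cells, and reporter assays of pathway activity.
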