>Addgene plasmid #14038 | pCMV5 DPC4-HA | addgene partial sequence | sequence record 21491 | CMV-F 5'-CGCAAATGGGCGGTAGGCGTG-3'
GAGCTCGTTTAGTGAACCGTCAGAATTCAGATCTGGTACCACGCGTATCGATAAGCTTGATTTAAAAGGA
AAAACTTGAACAAATGGACAATATGTCTATTACGAATACACCAACAAGTAATGATGCCTGTCTGAGCATT
GTGCATAGTTTGATGTGCCATAGACAAGGTGGAGAGAGTGAAACATTTGCAAAAAGAGCAATTGAAAGTT
TGGTAAAGAAGCTGAAGGAGAAAAAAGATGAATTGGATTCTTTAATAACAGCTATAACTACAAATGGAGC
TCATCCTAGTAAATGTGTTACCATACAGAGAACATTGGATGGGAGGCTTCAGGTGGCTGGTCGGAAAGGA
TTTCCTCATGTGATCTATGCCCGTCTCTGGAGGTGGCCTGATCTTCACAAAAATGAACTAAAACATGTTA
AATATTGTCAGTATGCGTTTGACTTAAAATGTGATAGTGTCTGTGTGAATCCATATCACTACGAACGAGT
TGTATCACCTGGAATTGATCTCTCAGGATTAACACTGCAGAGTAATGCTCCATCAAGTATGATGGTGAAG
GATGAATATGTGCATGACTTTGAGGGACAGCCATCGTTGTCCACTGAAGGACATTCAATTCAAACCATCC
AGCATCCACCAAGTAATCGTGCATCGACAGAGACATACAGCACCCCAGCTCTGTTAGCCCCATCTGAGTC
TAATGCTACCAGCACTGC
